LOCUS       Exported 9206 bp ds-DNA circular SYN 12-MAY-2021
DEFINITION  doxycycline-inducible expression of mouse Pu.1 in mammalian cells.
ACCESSION   .
VERSION     .
KEYWORDS    pFUW-tetO-Pu.1
SOURCE      synthetic DNA construct
  ORGANISM  synthetic DNA construct
REFERENCE   1 (bases 1 to 9206)
  AUTHORS   Rosa FF, Pires CF, Kurochkin I, Ferreira AG, Gomes AM, Palma LG,
            Shaiv K, Solanas L, Azenha C, Papatsenko D, Schulz O, Reis e Sousa
            C, Pereira CF
  TITLE     Direct reprogramming of fibroblasts into antigen-presenting
            dendritic cells.
  JOURNAL   Sci Immunol. 2018 Dec 7;3(30). pii: 3/30/eaau4292. doi:
            10.1126/sciimmunol.aau4292.
  PUBMED    30530727
REFERENCE   2 (bases 1 to 9206)
  AUTHORS   .
  TITLE     Direct Submission
  JOURNAL   Exported May 12, 2021 from SnapGene Server 1.1.58
            http://www.snapgene.com
FEATURES             Location/Qualifiers
     source          1..9206
                     /organism="synthetic DNA construct"
                     /mol_type="other DNA"
     misc_feature    167..284
                     /label=cPPT/CTS
                     /note="central polypurine tract and central termination
                     sequence of HIV-1"
     protein_bind    341..611
                     /label=tetracycline response element
                     /bound_moiety="tetracycline repressor TetR"
                     /note="contains seven copies of the tetracycline operator
                     tetO"
     promoter        644..682
                     /label=minimal CMV promoter
                     /note="human cytomegalovirus (CMV) immediate early
                     promoter"
     primer_bind     679..703
                     /label=LNCX
                     /note="Human CMV promoter, forward primer"
     misc_feature    1625..2213
                     /label=WPRE
                     /note="woodchuck hepatitis virus posttranscriptional
                     regulatory element"
     primer_bind     complement(1678..1698)
                     /label=WPRE-R
                     /note="WPRE, reverse primer"
     CDS             complement(2096..2107)
                     /codon_start=1
                     /product="Factor Xa recognition and cleavage site"
                     /label=Factor Xa site
                     /translation="IEGR"
     primer_bind     complement(2216..2232)
                     /label=KS primer
                     /note="common sequencing primer, one of multiple similar
                     variants"
     primer_bind     complement(2217..2233)
                     /label=pBluescriptKS
                     /note="For pBluescript vector"
     LTR             2738..2918
                     /label=5' LTR (truncated)
                     /note="truncated 5' long terminal repeat (LTR) from HIV-1"
     primer_bind     complement(2944..2961)
                     /label=BGH-rev
                     /note="Bovine growth hormone terminator, reverse primer.
                     Also called BGH reverse"
     polyA_signal    2950..3174
                     /label=bGH poly(A) signal
                     /note="bovine growth hormone polyadenylation signal"
     rep_origin      3220..3648
                     /direction=RIGHT
                     /label=f1 ori
                     /note="f1 bacteriophage origin of replication; arrow
                     indicates direction of (+) strand synthesis"
     primer_bind     complement(3307..3326)
                     /label=F1ori-R
                     /note="F1 origin, reverse primer"
     primer_bind     3517..3538
                     /label=F1ori-F
                     /note="F1 origin, forward primer"
     primer_bind     complement(3657..3677)
                     /label=pBABE 3'
                     /note="SV40 enhancer, reverse primer for pBABE vectors"
     promoter        3662..3991
                     /label=SV40 promoter
                     /note="SV40 enhancer and early promoter"
     rep_origin      3842..3977
                     /label=SV40 ori
                     /note="SV40 origin of replication"
     primer_bind     3904..3923
                     /label=SV40pro-F
                     /note="SV40 promoter/origin, forward primer"
     promoter        4039..4086
                     /label=EM7 promoter
                     /note="synthetic bacterial promoter "
     CDS             4105..4479
                     /codon_start=1
                     /gene="Sh ble from Streptoalloteichus hindustanus"
                     /product="antibiotic-binding protein"
                     /label=BleoR
                     /note="confers resistance to bleomycin, phleomycin, and
                     Zeocin(TM)"
                     /translation="MAKLTSAVPVLTARDVAGAVEFWTDRLGFSRDFVEDDFAGVVRDD
                     VTLFISAVQDQVVPDNTLAWVWVRGLDELYAEWSEVVSTNFRDASGPAMTEIGEQPWGR
                     EFALRDPAGNCVHFVAEEQD"
     polyA_signal    4609..4730
                     /label=SV40 poly(A) signal
                     /note="SV40 polyadenylation signal"
     primer_bind     complement(4646..4665)
                     /label=SV40pA-R
                     /note="SV40 polyA, reverse primer"
     primer_bind     4700..4719
                     /label=EBV-rev
                     /note="SV40 polyA terminator, reverse primer"
     primer_bind     complement(4779..4795)
                     /label=M13 rev
                     /note="common sequencing primer, one of multiple similar
                     variants"
     primer_bind     complement(4779..4795)
                     /label=M13 Reverse
                     /note="In lacZ gene. Also called M13-rev"
     primer_bind     complement(4792..4814)
                     /label=M13/pUC Reverse
                     /note="In lacZ gene"
     protein_bind    4803..4819
                     /label=lac operator
                     /bound_moiety="lac repressor encoded by lacI"
                     /note="The lac repressor binds to the lac operator to
                     inhibit transcription in E. coli. This inhibition can be
                     relieved by adding lactose or
                     isopropyl-beta-D-thiogalactopyranoside (IPTG)."
     promoter        complement(4827..4857)
                     /label=lac promoter
                     /note="promoter for the E. coli lac operon"
     protein_bind    4872..4893
                     /label=CAP binding site
                     /bound_moiety="E. coli catabolite activator protein"
                     /note="CAP binding activates transcription in the presence
                     of cAMP."
     primer_bind     complement(5010..5027)
                     /label=L4440
                     /note="L4440 vector, forward primer"
     rep_origin      complement(5181..5769)
                     /direction=LEFT
                     /label=ori
                     /note="high-copy-number ColE1/pMB1/pBR322/pUC origin of
                     replication"
     primer_bind     complement(5261..5280)
                     /label=pBR322ori-F
                     /note="pBR322 origin, forward primer"
     CDS             complement(5940..6800)
                     /codon_start=1
                     /gene="bla"
                     /product="beta-lactamase"
                     /label=AmpR
                     /note="confers resistance to ampicillin, carbenicillin, and
                     related antibiotics"
                     /translation="MSIQHFRVALIPFFAAFCLPVFAHPETLVKVKDAEDQLGARVGYI
                     ELDLNSGKILESFRPEERFPMMSTFKVLLCGAVLSRIDAGQEQLGRRIHYSQNDLVEYS
                     PVTEKHLTDGMTVRELCSAAITMSDNTAANLLLTTIGGPKELTAFLHNMGDHVTRLDRW
                     EPELNEAIPNDERDTTMPVAMATTLRKLLTGELLTLASRQQLIDWMEADKVAGPLLRSA
                     LPAGWFIADKSGAGERGSRGIIAALGPDGKPSRIVVIYTTGSQATMDERNRQIAEIGAS
                     LIKHW"
     primer_bind     6563..6582
                     /label=Amp-R
                     /note="Ampicillin resistance gene, reverse primer"
     promoter        complement(6801..6905)
                     /gene="bla"
                     /label=AmpR promoter
     primer_bind     complement(6980..6999)
                     /label=pRS-marker
                     /note="pRS vectors, use to sequence yeast selectable
                     marker"
     enhancer        7171..7550
                     /label=CMV enhancer
                     /note="human cytomegalovirus immediate early enhancer"
     promoter        7552..7750
                     /label=CMV promoter
                     /note="human cytomegalovirus (CMV) immediate early
                     promoter"
     primer_bind     7705..7725
                     /label=CMV-F
                     /note="Human CMV immediate early promoter, forward primer"
     LTR             7768..7948
                     /label=5' LTR (truncated)
                     /note="truncated 5' long terminal repeat (LTR) from HIV-1"
     misc_feature    7995..8120
                     /label=HIV-1 Psi
                     /note="packaging signal of human immunodeficiency virus
                     type 1"
     misc_feature    8613..8846
                     /label=RRE
                     /note="The Rev response element (RRE) of HIV-1 allows for
                     Rev-dependent mRNA export from the nucleus to the
                     cytoplasm."
     CDS             9031..9075
                     /codon_start=1
                     /product="antigenic peptide corresponding to amino acids
                     655 to 669 of the HIV envelope protein gp41 (Lutje Hulsik
                     et al., 2013)"
                     /label=gp41 peptide
                     /note="recognized by the 2H10 single-chain llama nanobody"
                     /translation="KNEQELLELDKWASL"
ORIGIN
        1 accattatcg tttcagaccc acctcccaac cccgagggga cccgacaggc ccgaaggaat
       61 agaagaagaa ggtggagaga gagacagaga cagatccatt cgattagtga acggatcggc
      121 actgcgtgcg ccaattctgc agacaaatgg cagtattcat ccacaatttt aaaagaaaag
      181 gggggattgg ggggtacagt gcaggggaaa gaatagtaga cataatagca acagacatac
      241 aaactaaaga attacaaaaa caaattacaa aaattcaaaa ttttcgggtt tattacaggg
      301 acagcagaga tccagtttgg ttagatctcg agtttaccac tccctatcag tgatagagaa
      361 aagtgaaagt cgagtttacc actccctatc agtgatagag aaaagtgaaa gtcgagttta
      421 ccactcccta tcagtgatag agaaaagtga aagtcgagtt taccactccc tatcagtgat
      481 agagaaaagt gaaagtcgag tttaccactc cctatcagtg atagagaaaa gtgaaagtcg
      541 agtttaccac tccctatcag tgatagagaa aagtgaaagt cgagtttacc actccctatc
      601 agtgatagag aaaagtgaaa gtcgagctcg gtacccgggt cgaggtaggc gtgtacggtg
      661 ggaggcctat ataagcagag ctcgtttagt gaaccgtcag atcgcctgga gacgccatcc
      721 acgctgtttt gacctccata gaagacaccg ggaccgatcc agcctccgcg gccccgaatt
      781 catgttacag gcgtgcaaaa tggaagggtt ttccctcacc gcccctccat cggatgactt
      841 ggttacttac gattcagagc tataccaacg tccaatgcat gactactact ccttcgtggg
      901 cagcgatgga gaaagccata gcgatcacta ctgggatttc tccgcacacc atgtccacaa
      961 caacgagttt gagaacttcc ctgagaacca cttcacagag ctgcagagtg tgcagccccc
     1021 gcagctacag cagctctatc gccacatgga gctggaacag atgcacgtcc tcgatactcc
     1081 catggtgcca ccccacaccg gcctcagtca ccaggtttcc tacatgcccc ggatgtgctt
     1141 cccttatcaa accttgtccc cagcccacca gcagagctca gatgaggagg agggtgagag
     1201 gcagagccct cccctggagg tgtctgatgg agaagctgat ggcttggagc ctgggccagg
     1261 tcttctgcac ggggagacag gcagcaagaa aaagattcgc ctgtaccagt tcctgctgga
     1321 cctgctgcgc agcggcgaca tgaaggacag catctggtgg gtggacaagg acaaaggtac
     1381 cttccagttc tcgtccaagc acaaggaggc gctggcgcac cgctggggca tccagaaggg
     1441 caaccgcaag aagatgacct accagaagat ggcgcgcgcg ctgcgcaact acggcaagac
     1501 aggcgaggtg aagaaagtca agaagaagct cacctaccag ttcagcggcg aggtgctggg
     1561 ccgtgggggc ctggccgagc ggcgcctccc gccccactga gaattcgata tcaagcttat
     1621 cgataatcaa cctctggatt acaaaatttg tgaaagattg actggtattc ttaactatgt
     1681 tgctcctttt acgctatgtg gatacgctgc tttaatgcct ttgtatcatg ctattgcttc
     1741 ccgtatggct ttcattttct cctccttgta taaatcctgg ttgctgtctc tttatgagga
     1801 gttgtggccc gttgtcaggc aacgtggcgt ggtgtgcact gtgtttgctg acgcaacccc
     1861 cactggttgg ggcattgcca ccacctgtca gctcctttcc gggactttcg ctttccccct
     1921 ccctattgcc acggcggaac tcatcgccgc ctgccttgcc cgctgctgga caggggctcg
     1981 gctgttgggc actgacaatt ccgtggtgtt gtcggggaaa tcatcgtcct ttccttggct
     2041 gctcgcctgt gttgccacct ggattctgcg cgggacgtcc ttctgctacg tcccttcggc
     2101 cctcaatcca gcggaccttc cttcccgcgg cctgctgccg gctctgcggc ctcttccgcg
     2161 tcttcgcctt cgccctcaga cgagtcggat ctccctttgg gccgcctccc cgcatcgata
     2221 ccgtcgacct cgagacctag aaaaacatgg agcaatcaca agtagcaata cagcagctac
     2281 caatgctgat tgtgcctggc tagaagcaca agaggaggag gaggtgggtt ttccagtcac
     2341 acctcaggta cctttaagac caatgactta caaggcagct gtagatctta gccacttttt
     2401 aaaagaaaag gggggactgg aagggctaat tcactcccaa cgaagacaag atatccttga
     2461 tctgtggatc taccacacac aaggctactt ccctgattgg cagaactaca caccagggcc
     2521 agggatcaga tatccactga cctttggatg gtgctacaag ctagtaccag ttgagcaaga
     2581 gaaggtagaa gaagccaatg aaggagagaa cacccgcttg ttacaccctg tgagcctgca
     2641 tgggatggat gacccggaga gagaagtatt agagtggagg tttgacagcc gcctagcatt
     2701 tcatcacatg gcccgagagc tgcatccgga ctgtactggg tctctctggt tagaccagat
     2761 ctgagcctgg gagctctctg gctaactagg gaacccactg cttaagcctc aataaagctt
     2821 gccttgagtg cttcaagtag tgtgtgcccg tctgttgtgt gactctggta actagagatc
     2881 cctcagaccc ttttagtcag tgtggaaaat ctctagcagg gcccgtttaa acccgctgat
     2941 cagcctcgac tgtgccttct agttgccagc catctgttgt ttgcccctcc cccgtgcctt
     3001 ccttgaccct ggaaggtgcc actcccactg tcctttccta ataaaatgag gaaattgcat
     3061 cgcattgtct gagtaggtgt cattctattc tggggggtgg ggtggggcag gacagcaagg
     3121 gggaggattg ggaagacaat agcaggcatg ctggggatgc ggtgggctct atggcttctg
     3181 aggcggaaag aaccagctgg ggctctaggg ggtatccccn nnnnnnnnnn nnnnnnnnnn
     3241 nnnnnnnnnn nnnnnnnnnn nnnnnnnnnn nnnnnnnnnn nnnnnnnnnn nnnnnnnnnn
     3301 nnnnnnnnnn nnnnnnnnnn nnnnnnnnnn nnnnnnnnnn nnncnnnnnn nnnnnnnnnn
     3361 nnnnnnnnnn nnnnnnnnnn nnnnnnnnnn nnnnnnnnnn nnnnnnnnnn nnnnnnnnnn
     3421 nnnnnnnnnn nnnnnannnn nnnnnnnnnn nnnnnnnnnn nnnnnnnnnn nnnnnnnnnn
     3481 nnnnnccttt gacgttggag tccacgttct ttaatagtgg actcttgttc caaactggaa
     3541 caacactcaa ccctatctcg gtctattctt ttgatttata agggattttg ccgatttcgg
     3601 cctattggtt aaaaaatgag ctgatttaac aaaaatttaa cgcgaattaa ttctgtggaa
     3661 tgtgtgtcag ttagggtgtg gaaagtcccc aggctcccca gcaggcagaa gtatgcaaag
     3721 catgcatctc aattagtcag caaccaggtg tggaaagtcc ccaggctccc cagcaggcag
     3781 aagtatgcaa agcatgcatc tcaattagtc agcaaccata gtcccgcccc taactccgcc
     3841 catcccgccc ctaactccgc ccagttccgc ccattctccg ccccatggct gactaatttt
     3901 ttttatttat gcagaggccg aggccgcctc tgcctctgag ctattccaga agtagtgagg
     3961 aggctttttt ggaggcctag gcttttgcaa aaagctcccg ggagcttgta tatccatttt
     4021 cggatctgat cagcacgtgt tgacaattaa tcatcggcat agtatatcgg catagtataa
     4081 tacgacaagg tgaggaacta aaccatggcc aagttgacca gtgccgttcc ggtgctcacc
     4141 gcgcgcgacg tcgccggagc ggtcgagttc tggaccgacc ggctcgggtt ctcccgggac
     4201 ttcgtggagg acgacttcgc cggtgtggtc cgggacgacg tgaccctgtt catcagcgcg
     4261 gtccaggacc aggtggtgcc ggacaacacc ctggcctggg tgtgggtgcg cggcctggac
     4321 gagctgtacg ccgagtggtc ggaggtcgtg tccacgaact tccgggacgc ctccgggccg
     4381 gccatgaccg agatcggcga gcagccgtgg gggcgggagt tcgccctgcg cgacccggcc
     4441 ggcaactgcg tgcacttcgt ggccgaggag caggactgac acgtgctacg agatttcgat
     4501 tccaccgccg ccttctatga aaggttgggc ttcggaatcg ttttccggga cgccggctgg
     4561 atgatcctcc agcgcgggga tctcatgctg gagttcttcg cccaccccaa cttgtttatt
     4621 gcagcttata atggttacaa ataaagcaat agcatcacaa atttcacaaa taaagcattt
     4681 ttttcactgc attctagttg tggtttgtcc aaactcatca atgtatctta tcatgtctgt
     4741 ataccgtcga cctctagcta gagcttggcg taatcatggt catagctgtt tcctgtgtga
     4801 aattgttatc cgctcacaat tccacacaac atacgagccg gaagcataaa gtgtaaagcc
     4861 tggggtgcct aatgagtgag ctaactcaca ttaattgcgt tgcgctcact gcccgctttc
     4921 cagtcgggaa acctgtcgtg ccagctgcat taatgaatcg gccaacgcgc ggggagaggc
     4981 ggtttgcgta ttgggcgctc ttccgcttcc tcgctcactg actcgctgcg ctcggtcgtt
     5041 cggctgcggc gagcggtatc agctcactca aaggcggtaa tacggttatc cacagaatca
     5101 ggggataacg caggaaagaa catgtgagca aaaggccagc aaaaggccag gaaccgtaaa
     5161 aaggccgcgt tgctggcgtt tttccatagg ctccgccccc ctgacgagca tcacaaaaat
     5221 cgacgctcaa gtcagaggtg gcgaaacccg acaggactat aaagatacca ggcgtttccc
     5281 cctggaagct ccctcgtgcg ctctcctgtt ccgaccctgc cgcttaccgg atacctgtcc
     5341 gcctttctcc cttcgggaag cgtggcgctt tctcatagct cacgctgtag gtatctcagt
     5401 tcggtgtagg tcgttcgctc caagctgggc tgtgtgcacg aaccccccgt tcagcccgac
     5461 cgctgcgcct tatccggtaa ctatcgtctt gagtccaacc cggtaagaca cgacttatcg
     5521 ccactggcag cagccactgg taacaggatt agcagagcga ggtatgtagg cggtgctaca
     5581 gagttcttga agtggtggcc taactacggc tacactagaa gaacagtatt tggtatctgc
     5641 gctctgctga agccagttac cttcggaaaa agagttggta gctcttgatc cggcaaacaa
     5701 accaccgctg gtagcggtgg tttttttgtt tgcaagcagc agattacgcg cagaaaaaaa
     5761 ggatctcaag aagatccttt gatcttttct acggggtctg acgctcagtg gaacgaaaac
     5821 tcacgttaag ggattttggt catgagatta tcaaaaagga tcttcaccta gatcctttta
     5881 aattaaaaat gaagttttaa atcaatctaa agtatatatg agtaaacttg gtctgacagt
     5941 taccaatgct taatcagtga ggcacctatc tcagcgatct gtctatttcg ttcatccata
     6001 gttgcctgac tccccgtcgt gtagataact acgatacggg agggcttacc atctggcccc
     6061 agtgctgcaa tgataccgcg agacccacgc tcaccggctc cagatttatc agcaataaac
     6121 cagccagccg gaagggccga gcgcagaagt ggtcctgcaa ctttatccgc ctccatccag
     6181 tctattaatt gttgccggga agctagagta agtagttcgc cagttaatag tttgcgcaac
     6241 gttgttgcca ttgctacagg catcgtggtg tcacgctcgt cgtttggtat ggcttcattc
     6301 agctccggtt cccaacgatc aaggcgagtt acatgatccc ccatgttgtg caaaaaagcg
     6361 gttagctcct tcggtcctcc gatcgttgtc agaagtaagt tggccgcagt gttatcactc
     6421 atggttatgg cagcactgca taattctctt actgtcatgc catccgtaag atgcttttct
     6481 gtgactggtg agtactcaac caagtcattc tgagaatagt gtatgcggcg accgagttgc
     6541 tcttgcccgg cgtcaatacg ggataatacc gcgccacata gcagaacttt aaaagtgctc
     6601 atcattggaa aacgttcttc ggggcgaaaa ctctcaagga tcttaccgct gttgagatcc
     6661 agttcgatgt aacccactcg tgcacccaac tgatcttcag catcttttac tttcaccagc
     6721 gtttctgggt gagcaaaaac aggaaggcaa aatgccgcaa aaaagggaat aagggcgaca
     6781 cggaaatgtt gaatactcat actcttcctt tttcaatatt attgaagcat ttatcagggt
     6841 tattgtctca tgagcggata catatttgaa tgtatttaga aaaataaaca aataggggtt
     6901 ccgcgcacat ttccccgaaa agtgccacct gacgtcgacg gatcgggaga tctcccgatc
     6961 ccctatggtg cactctcagt acaatctgct ctgatgccgc atagttaagc cagtatctgc
     7021 tccctgcttg tgtgttggag gtcgctgagt agtgcgcgag caaaatttaa gctacaacaa
     7081 ggcaaggctt gaccgacaat tgcatgaaga atctgcttag ggttaggcgt tttgcgctgc
     7141 ttcgcgatgt acgggccaga tatacgcgtt gacattgatt attgactagt tattaatagt
     7201 aatcaattac ggggtcatta gttcatagcc catatatgga gttccgcgtt acataactta
     7261 cggtaaatgg cccgcctggc tgaccgccca acgacccccg cccattgacg tcaataatga
     7321 cgtatgttcc catagtaacg ccaataggga ctttccattg acgtcaatgg gtggagtatt
     7381 tacggtaaac tgcccacttg gcagtacatc aagtgtatca tatgccaagt acgcccccta
     7441 ttgacgtcaa tgacggtaaa tggcccgcct ggcattatgc ccagtacatg accttatggg
     7501 actttcctac ttggcagtac atctacgtat tagtcatcgc tattaccatg gtgatgcggt
     7561 tttggcagta catcaatggg cgtggatagc ggtttgactc acggggattt ccaagtctcc
     7621 accccattga cgtcaatggg agtttgtttt ggcaccaaaa tcaacgggac tttccaaaat
     7681 gtcgtaacaa ctccgcccca ttgacgcaaa tgggcggtag gcgtgtacgg tgggaggtct
     7741 atataagcag cgcgttttgc ctgtactggg tctctctggt tagaccagat ctgagcctgg
     7801 gagctctctg gctaactagg gaacccactg cttaagcctc aataaagctt gccttgagtg
     7861 cttcaagtag tgtgtgcccg tctgttgtgt gactctggta actagagatc cctcagaccc
     7921 ttttagtcag tgtggaaaat ctctagcagt ggcgcccgaa cagggacttg aaagcgaaag
     7981 ggaaaccaga ggagctctct cgacgcagga ctcggcttgc tgaagcgcgc acggcaagag
     8041 gcgaggggcg gcgactggtg agtacgccaa aaattttgac tagcggaggc tagaaggaga
     8101 gagatgggtg cgagagcgtc agtattaagc gggggagaat tagatcgcga tgggaaaaaa
     8161 ttcggttaag gccaggggga aagaaaaaat ataaattaaa acatatagta tgggcaagca
     8221 gggagctaga acgattcgca gttaatcctg gcctgttaga aacatcagaa ggctgtagac
     8281 aaatactggg acagctacaa ccatcccttc agacaggatc agaagaactt agatcattat
     8341 ataatacagt agcaaccctc tattgtgtgc atcaaaggat agagataaaa gacaccaagg
     8401 aagctttaga caagatagag gaagagcaaa acaaaagtaa gaccaccgca cagcaagcgg
     8461 ccgctgatct tcagacctgg aggaggagat atgagggaca attggagaag tgaattatat
     8521 aaatataaag tagtaaaaat tgaaccatta ggagtagcac ccaccaaggc aaagagaaga
     8581 gtggtgcaga gagaaaaaag agcagtggga ataggagctt tgttccttgg gttcttggga
     8641 gcagcaggaa gcactatggg cgcagcgtca atgacgctga cggtacaggc cagacaatta
     8701 ttgtctggta tagtgcagca gcagaacaat ttgctgaggg ctattgaggc gcaacagcat
     8761 ctgttgcaac tcacagtctg gggcatcaag cagctccagg caagaatcct ggctgtggaa
     8821 agatacctaa aggatcaaca gctcctgggg atttggggtt gctctggaaa actcatttgc
     8881 accactgctg tgccttggaa tgctagttgg agtaataaat ctctggaaca gatttggaat
     8941 cacacgacct ggatggagtg ggacagagaa attaacaatt acacaagctt aatacactcc
     9001 ttaattgaag aatcgcaaaa ccagcaagaa aagaatgaac aagaattatt ggaattagat
     9061 aaatgggcaa gtttgtggaa ttggtttaac ataacaaatt ggctgtggta tataaaatta
     9121 ttcataatga tagtaggagg cttggtaggt ttaagaatag tttttgctgt actttctata
     9181 gtgaatagag ttaggcaggg atattc
//
