[The description below was written by a language model from this plasmid's Addgene catalogue record and the feature table of its GenBank file.]
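Description:
pFUW-tetO-Pu.1 is a 9.2 kb HIV-1-based lentiviral transfer plasmid built on the pFUW-tetO backbone for doxycycline-inducible expression of mouse Pu.1 (Spi1) in mammalian cells. It is maintained in E. coli through a high-copy ColE1/pUC-type origin with ampicillin resistance (bla), and it also carries an f1 origin. Outside the viral genome sits an SV40 promoter/origin plus EM7 promoter driving the Sh ble gene (bleomycin/Zeocin resistance) with an SV40 poly(A). Because this cassette lies beyond the downstream LTR, it would not be carried into transduced cells.

Viral genomic RNA is transcribed from a CMV enhancer/promoter fused to a truncated 5' LTR, followed by the Psi packaging signal, the Rev response element for Rev-dependent nuclear export, and the cPPT/CTS, which aids nuclear import of the reverse-transcribed genome. The payload is driven by a tetracycline response element with seven tetO copies upstream of a minimal CMV promoter. This promoter is essentially silent unless a tetracycline-controlled transactivator is supplied separately, as none is encoded here. The 819 bp Pu.1 coding sequence was inserted at EcoRI sites. It is not annotated in the feature table, but the gap between the minimal promoter and the WPRE matches its expected position. The WPRE enhances transcript stability and expression, and a second truncated LTR followed by a bGH poly(A) signal closes the viral unit. No tag or reporter is annotated, and the short Factor Xa and gp41 peptide annotations appear to be incidental matches within the WPRE and HIV-derived sequence. The associated publication concerns direct reprogramming of fibroblasts into antigen-presenting dendritic cells, consistent with use of this vector to deliver inducible Pu.1.
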