Addgene plasmid #139839: pFUW-tetO-Pu.1
Purpose: doxycycline-inducible expression of mouse Pu.1 in mammalian cells
Depositing lab: Filipe Pereira. Depositing organization: Lund University. Publication: Direct reprogramming of fibroblasts into antigen-presenting dendritic cells. Rosa FF, Pires CF, Kurochkin I, Ferreira AG, Gomes AM, Palma LG, Shaiv K, Solanas L, Azenha C, Papatsenko D, Schulz O, Reis e Sousa C, Pereira CF. Sci Immunol. 2018 Dec 7;3(30). pii: 3/30/eaau4292. doi: 10.1126/sciimmunol.aau4292. PubMed 30530727.
Backbone
  Vector backbone: pFUW-tetO
  Vector type: Mammalian Expression, Lentiviral
Growth in bacteria
  Bacterial resistance: Ampicillin, 100 μg/mL
  Growth temperature: 37°C
  Growth strain: NEB Stable
  Copy number: High Copy
Gene/Insert
  Gene/Insert name: Pu.1 (alt name: Spi1)
  Species: M. musculus (mouse)
  Insert size (bp): 819
  GenBank ID: M32370.1
  Entrez Gene: Spi1 (a.k.a. Dis-1, Dis1, PU.1, Sfpi-1, Sfpi1, Spi-1, Tcfpu1, Tfpu.1)
  Promoter: TRE-mCMV
  Cloning method: Restriction Enzyme; 5′ cloning site EcoRI (unknown if destroyed); 3′ cloning site EcoRI (unknown if destroyed)
  Sequencing primers: 5′ TCCACGCTGTTTTGACCTCC
Terms and licenses: Academic/Nonprofit Terms; Industry Terms: Not Available to Industry
How to cite: pFUW-tetO-Pu.1 was a gift from Filipe Pereira (Addgene plasmid # 139839 ; http://n2t.net/addgene:139839 ; RRID:Addgene_139839)
